Addgene plasmid #39712: KHBD00651
Depositing lab: Bart Deplancke. Depositing organization: Swiss Federal Institute of Technology (EPFL). Publication: Automated protein-DNA interaction screening of Drosophila regulatory elements. Korneel Hens, Jean-Daniel Feuz, Alina Isakova, Antonina Lagovitina, Andreas Massouras, Julien Bryois, Patrick Callaerts, Susan E. Celniker, Bart Deplancke. Nat Methods. 2011 Oct 30;8(12):1065-70. 10.1038/nmeth.1763 PubMed 22037703.
Backbone
  Vector backbone: pDONR221
  Backbone manufacturer: Invitrogen
  Backbone size w/o insert (bp): 2536
  Vector type: Gateway DONR vector
Growth in bacteria
  Bacterial resistance: Kanamycin, 50 μg/mL
  Growth temperature: 37°C
  Growth strain: DH5alpha
  Copy number: High Copy
Gene/Insert
  Gene/Insert name: CG13617 (alt name: FBgn0039201)
  Species: D. melanogaster (fly)
  Insert size (bp): 2211
  Entrez Gene: CG13617 (a.k.a. Dmel_CG13617, Dmel\CG13617)
  Promoter: none
  Cloning method: Gateway Cloning
  Sequencing primers: 5′ M13-F20; 3′ M13R
Terms and licenses: Academic/Nonprofit Terms; Industry Terms: Not Available to Industry
Depositor comments: Please note that the ORFs in this collection were cloned open-ended (without a stop codon).
How to cite: KHBD00651 was a gift from Bart Deplancke (Addgene plasmid # 39712 ; http://n2t.net/addgene:39712 ; RRID:Addgene_39712)
