[The description below was written by a language model from this plasmid's Addgene catalogue record.]
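Description:
KHBD00651 is a Gateway entry clone built in the pDONR221 backbone (Invitrogen), carrying the open reading frame of the Drosophila melanogaster gene CG13617 (FBgn0039201). The insert is recorded as 2211 bp in a backbone of about 2.5 kb once the Gateway cassette has been replaced. The plasmid is maintained at high copy number in standard E. coli cloning strains under kanamycin selection. It was made by Gateway recombination, so the ORF would be expected to sit between attL sites, as is usual for a pDONR221-derived entry clone. No feature table is provided, however, so the exact site arrangement is not documented here. M13 forward and reverse primer sites flank the insert for sequence verification.

The record lists no promoter, consistent with the plasmid's role as a shuttle or archive clone rather than an expression vector: the coding sequence is not meant to be expressed until it is moved by LR recombination into a destination vector that supplies the promoter, tags and host-specific elements. The depositor notes that ORFs in this collection were cloned open-ended, without a stop codon. This allows in-frame C-terminal fusions to be made in the destination vector, and it also means that termination has to be provided downstream.

The clone belongs to a collection associated with work on automated protein–DNA interaction screening of Drosophila regulatory elements. This suggests its intended use is as a source ORF for building fusion constructs for such interaction assays, although the record does not specify particular destination vectors or describe the function of CG13617.
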