>Addgene plasmid #39712 | KHBD00651 | depositor partial sequence | sequence record 50152 | KHBD00651 sequence 2211 bps
ATGGGATTCAAGGGCAAATATCCGCAGATGGTCCGTGAAACGGGCTTTAAACTGAGACAGTATCGCGATG
GTCCACTGGATTGGAGACTTATGGGATCCTATGAAACAGAGCGGATTCTCAGGGAGCAAAACTTCGAGCT
GGTGGACAAGGCGTTGACCCACCTTTCTGAGGCTCCACTGGGCACAGTGCTGGAAACTCACATTCTGGAC
AGTGGCATTGCCAAGTACTTTGTGATGTCTCAGTATGCCATACAGTATTTGATGTGCTGTCGCACTTACC
TGGACGAATGTGTCACAGATCTAAAGGAAGCGCATACGACGGCCCAGGAGGAGATAGCTACGCTGCGAAA
GTCCCTGAGTGAGTCAAACAACGAAGTGGTGCAGCTGCACAAGAGAATCACCCAGATCGAGGCCATTCGC
GAGGTGGTATACCCCTGTCATCTGTGCACTAAGAACTTCATCAGCAACGAGGCCTTGAATGTGCACATTG
GTCGGAAGCATCGTGTGGCCTCACCGCCAAGTCTGACATCCGCCACCGGGAAGGAGAAGGATCGGGATAA
GGCCACCGATGTGCACCTGATAAACACCATCAAAATGGAGCTGGAGATCAAGCAGCTAAAGGAGCGCCTG
AATGCCGCCGAGCGGAATATTAAGGAGCGGAGCACGGGATCGAAGCGGGTAAGTCCGCGCCAGGAGCAGC
GCCACGTGGGCATACAGAGCAATCTGGCGGAGCCAAAGGAGAAGGACGAGGACAGCGGAGAGGCCAGGCA
AAGCGAGGCCAGCGAACGGAAGGAGCAACTCACAGGATTGGCGGAGCGACTGAGCAACTTTGAGGAGTGG
CAAACGCAGCTCAAGCAGAGCAACGAACAGTTTATACAGGACATTAACAAGAGGCTGGAGGGCCTGAGCC
ACGCACTCGAGCAGAGTAAACAGGCATCCGCCAGCACGCCTCCGCTGGAAGATCGGGTGGCCACGCCGTG
TCTGGAGGATCTGGAGCGCATACTCACTGAGAAGGTGGCAGAGATTGGAAAGGTCAGCGCACACAGGCTG
GAAGAGGTGGTCTATCACCTTGAGGAGGGCTACAAGGAGAAGCTAGGGGCACTGGAGCGAGAGCTCAAGC
AGCTGAGTGTTCAAAAGGTGCAGCCAGAGCCTGTGCAGACTGTGCCAGTTGCCTCGAAAATACCCAAGCC
GGTGGTTCGCAAGGAGGAAACCAACATTGATCGGATTCGCAAGCAGGTGGAGAGCGAGTTCCTCAAACAG
AAACATGACGATGACACCTATTCCATTGAGGAGGCGCCACGAAAAGGTTCGGAGAAACCATTCCCACAGC
TGGTGACCCAAGTTCAAGTGGTGGAAAAGGAGCAGCCAAGTGCTGGAAGTTCGGACAGCAATCCGACTTA
TACGAAATCTCCAAGGGAACCTGCTCCTAATAAGCAGGAAACGAAAGAAGCCACGGACGTAAGCGATAGT
CTCAGCCAAGAAGAGACGGAGAACGAAGAGGAGCGCAGCCTGACAGAGGAGGAGGGGACCGATGTTCCCA
CCTCCGGGTCGGAAGCAGCACGAGAGGATCCAACGCCAAAAACAATCAAGCCTTCTGGAAGAATCATCAA
GAGCCCTCAAAAACCACTTACTCGCAAGGATGCCCGGAAGATGGTCAACCGGAAGTTGATGTCTCACGGC
TTCGATATGAAGTCCAAAGGTATTTCGCATAACTCTTTGAAGAGAGTGAACTCCGAGCTGACAGAGCACC
GCAACAAACTGAAACTGCAACATCCACATTTTTACGCCACTCGAAATCGCATCCGCAAGTTTGTCGAAAA
ACTGTGCTCCGCCAAGTTCTCGGAACGCGCGGAAATGTTGCTGAAGCACAAGAGTCCACTCAAGCCAATG
GAGGTTCCAGGCAAAGGGATCCCGAGGTCTGCGATCTCTGAAAAGTCTGAAGAGGATATAGCCAGCTCTC
AAGGCGAAGAGCAGACGGATGAGCAAACGGATAGCAGCGAACAGCAAACTCGAAGCCCCAGTCCTCAAAG
ACTAGTTAGTCGCGATTTCAAGGCTCGTCTGGAGGAGATCCTGGTCAAGCCGGCGGCCACTATTCGAGGA
GCTTCCAAGTCGTCCCTGAGTTCGAGGCCAGTTCCGCTGCCCAGGAAGCGGGTGATGTTCAACACCACGG
AGGACGGGAAGAGCTTCAATGACAGCGATGATAACCTAAAA
