>Addgene plasmid #39712 | KHBD00651 | addgene partial sequence | sequence record 53253 | M13-F20 5'-TGTAAAACGACGGCCAGT-3'
ATTTTGACTGATAGTGACCTGTTCGTTGCAACAAATTGATGAGCAATGCTTTTTTATAATGCCAACTTTG
TACAAAAAAGTTGGCACCATGGGATTCAAGGGCAAATATCCGCAGATGGTCCGTGAAACGGGCTTTAAAC
TGAGACAGTATCGCGATGGTCCACTGGATTGGAGACTTATGGGATCCTATGAAACAGAGCGGATTCTCAG
GGAGCAAAACTTCGAGCTGGTGGACAAGGCGTTGACCCACCTTTCTGAGGCTCCACTGGGCACAGTGCTG
GAAACTCACATTCTGGACAGTGGCATTGCCAAGTACTTTGTGATGTCTCAGTATGCCATACAGTATTTGA
TGTGCTGTCGCACTTACCTGGACGAATGTGTCACAGATCTAAAGGAAGCGCATACGACGGCCCAGGAGGA
GATAGCTACGCTGCGAAAGTCCCTGAGTGAGTCAAACAACGAAGTGGTGCAGCTGCACAAGAGAATCACC
CAGATCGAGGCCATTCGCGAGGTGGTATACCCCTGTCATCTGTGCACTAAGAACTTCATCAGCAACGAGG
CCTTGAATGTGCACATTGGTCGGAAGCATCGTGTGGCCTCACCGCCAAGTCTGACATCCGCCACCGGGAA
GGAGAAGGATCGGGATAAGGCCACCGATGTGCACCTGATAAACACCATCAAAATGGAGCTGGAGATCAAG
CAGCTAAAGGAGCGCCTGAATGCCGCCGAGCG
